>Addgene plasmid #20494 | pWZL Neo Myr Flag GK2 | addgene partial sequence | sequence record 26317 | 20494 with pWZL-F 5'-GAA CCT CCT CGT TCG ACC
CTCCTTCTCTAGGCGCCGGCCGGATCCAGAATTCGCCACCATGGGGTCTTCAAAATCTAAACCAAAGGAC
CCCAGCCAGCGCCGGCGCAGGATCCGAGGTTACCTTGACTACAAAGACGATGACGACAAGCAATTGACAA
GTTTGTACAAAAAAGTTGGCATGGCAGCCCCGAAGACAGCAGCTGTGGGGCCGTTGGTGGGAGCGGTGGT
CCAGGGCACCAACTCCACTCGCTTTCTGGTTTTCAATTCAAAAACAGCGGAACTACTTAGTCATCACAAA
GTGGAATTAACACAAGAGTTCCCAAAAGAAGGATGGGTGGAACAAGACCCTAAAGAAATTCTTCAGTCTG
TCTACGAGTGTATAGCGAGAACGTGTGAGAAACTTGACGAACTGAATATTGATATATCCAACATAAAAGC
TGTTGGTGTCAGCAATCAGAGGGAAACCACTGTAATCTGGGACAAGTTAACAGGAGAGCCTCTCTACAAT
GCTGTGGTGTGGCTTGATCTAAGAACCCAGACTACTGTTGAGGATCTTAGTAAAAAAATTCCAGGAAATA
GTAACTTCGTCAAGTCTAAGACAGGCCTTCCACTCAGCACTTACTTCAGTGCAGTAAAACTTCGTTGGAT
GCTTGACAATGTGAGAAACGTCCAAAAGGCTGTTGAAGAAGGTAGAGCTCTTTTTGGTACCATTGATTCA
TGGCTTATCTGGAGTTTGACAGGAGGAGTTAATGGAGGCGTGCATTGTACAGATGTAACAAATGCAAGTA
GACAATGCTTTTTAATATCATTC
