[The description below was written by a language model from this plasmid's Addgene catalogue record.]
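Description:
pWZL Neo Myr Flag GK2 is a retroviral mammalian expression plasmid built on the Gateway-compatible pWZL-Neo-Myr-Flag-DEST backbone. It is propagated in bacteria under ampicillin selection, in a recombination-deficient strain chosen to prevent rearrangement, a common precaution for retroviral vectors with repeated sequences. The copy number is not recorded. Transduced or transfected mammalian cells are selected through a neomycin resistance marker using G418. No feature table accompanies the record, so the promoter driving the insert, the arrangement of the neomycin cassette, the replication origin and the viral elements are not explicitly stated.

The insert is the human GK2 open reading frame, encoding glycerol kinase 2 (also known as GKP2 or GKTA). It was first cloned into a Gateway entry vector and then moved into the destination backbone by an LR recombination reaction. This places the ORF downstream of backbone-encoded N-terminal myristoylation and Flag sequences. A myristoylation signal directs lipid modification that targets the fusion protein to membranes, a strategy often used to promote activation of kinases, while the Flag epitope allows detection or immunoprecipitation of the expressed protein.

The construct belongs to a library of myristoylated, Flag-tagged human kinase clones made for integrative genomic screens aimed at identifying oncogenes in breast cancer. It suits stable retroviral delivery and gain-of-function expression of GK2 in mammalian cells. The depositor notes that the identity of the gene has been verified but that the clone has not been fully sequenced, so minor mutations cannot be excluded.
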