Addgene plasmid #20494: pWZL Neo Myr Flag GK2
Depositing lab: William Hahn & Jean Zhao. Depositing organization: Dana-Farber Cancer Institute. Publication: Integrative Genomic Approaches Identify IKBKE as a Breast Cancer Oncogene (Kinase Library Clones). Boehm JS, Zhao JJ, Yao J, Kim SY, Firestein R, Dunn IF, Sjostrom SK, Garraway LA, Weremowicz S, Richardson AL, Greulich H, Stewart CJ, Mulvey LA, Shen RR, Ambrogio L, Hirozane-Kishikawa T, Hill DE, Vidal M, Meyerson M, Grenier JK, Hinkle G, Root DE, Roberts TM, Lander ES, Polyak K, Hahn WC. Cell. 2007 Jun 15. 129(6):1065-1079. 10.1016/j.cell.2007.03.052 PubMed 17574021.
Backbone
  Vector backbone: pWZL-Neo-Myr-Flag-DEST
  Backbone manufacturer: William Hahn Lab (available at Addgene, #15300)
  Vector type: Mammalian Expression, Retroviral
  Selectable markers: Neomycin (select with G418)
Growth in bacteria
  Bacterial resistance: Ampicillin, 100 μg/mL
  Growth temperature: 37°C
  Growth strain: Stbl3
  Growth instructions: Stbl3 cells to prevent recombination.
  Copy number: Unknown
Gene/Insert
  Gene/Insert name: GK2 (alt name: glycerol kinase 2)
  Species: H. sapiens (human)
  GenBank ID: NM_033214
  Entrez Gene: GK2 (a.k.a. GKP2, GKTA)
  Tag / fusion protein: Myr (N terminal on backbone); Flag (N terminal on backbone)
  Cloning method: Gateway Cloning
  Sequencing primers: 5′ pWZL-Fwd (GAA CCT CCT CGT TCG ACC); 3′ pWZL-Rev (TTC CGG GCC CTC ACA TTG)
Resource information
  A portion of this plasmid was derived from a plasmid made by: 4-B9
Terms and licenses: Academic/Nonprofit Terms; Industry Terms: Not Available to Industry
Depositor comments: ORFs were cloned into Gateway compatible pEntry vectors. An LR recombination reaction was performed to move the ORF to pWZL-Neo-Myr-Flag DEST such that the ORF would have 5' myristoylation and flag tags. This plasmid is part of a kinase library, and the gene has been verified, but has not been fully sequenced for minor mutations. Please see the following link for plasmids from this article that are not part of the kinase library http://www.addgene.org/pubmed/17574021
How to cite: pWZL Neo Myr Flag GK2 was a gift from William Hahn & Jean Zhao (Addgene plasmid # 20494 ; http://n2t.net/addgene:20494 ; RRID:Addgene_20494)
